Addgene plasmid #154554: pEPYC0CM0453
Purpose: Phytobricks Level 0 part
Depositing lab: Nicola Patron. Depositing organization: Earlham Institute. Publication: Rational design of minimal synthetic promoters for plants. Cai YM, Kallam K, Tidd H, Gendarini G, Salzman A, Patron NJ. Nucleic Acids Res. 2020 Aug 28. pii: 5897334. doi: 10.1093/nar/gkaa682. PubMed 32856047.
Backbone
  Vector backbone: pUAP1
  Vector type: Synthetic Biology
Growth in bacteria
  Bacterial resistance: Chloramphenicol, 25 μg/mL
  Growth temperature: 37°C
  Growth strain: NEB Stable
  Copy number: High Copy
Gene/Insert
  Gene/Insert name: MinSyn_056
  Species: Synthetic
  Cloning method: Restriction Enzyme; 5′ cloning site BpiI (destroyed during cloning); 3′ cloning site BpiI (destroyed during cloning)
Terms and licenses: Academic/Nonprofit Terms; Industry Terms: Not Available to Industry
Depositor comments: Please visit https://www.biorxiv.org/content/10.1101/2020.05.14.095406v1 for bioRxiv preprint.
How to cite: pEPYC0CM0453 was a gift from Nicola Patron (Addgene plasmid # 154554 ; http://n2t.net/addgene:154554 ; RRID:Addgene_154554)
