[The description below was written by a language model from this plasmid's Addgene catalogue record and pLannotate feature annotations shown in this document.]
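Description:
pEPYC0CM0453 is a small (about 2.2 kb) Phytobricks Level 0 part plasmid for plant synthetic biology, built in the pUAP1 universal acceptor backbone. It is maintained in E. coli through a high-copy ColE1/pUC-type origin of replication and selected with chloramphenicol. Resistance comes from the E. coli cat gene (chloramphenicol acetyltransferase), which is driven by its own cat promoter and followed by the phage lambda t0 terminator. In the annotated map the cat coding sequence spans the numbering origin of the circular sequence.

The insert is MinSyn_056, a fully synthetic sequence that the associated work places within a series of rationally designed minimal synthetic promoters for plants. It was introduced with the Type IIS enzyme BpiI, and both cloning sites were destroyed in the process, as is usual when a part is domesticated into a universal acceptor. The automated annotation does not detect the insert itself. By position it most likely sits in the unannotated stretch between a putative bacterial terminator and a his operon terminator, elements that would insulate the part from read-through transcription in the backbone, though the record does not confirm this placement. The record also gives no detail on the composition of MinSyn_056, such as its cis-regulatory elements or core promoter, its expected strength, or the overhangs that flank it.

As a Level 0 part, the plasmid is not an expression construct in its own right. It serves as a standardised, reusable component for Golden Gate/MoClo-style hierarchical assembly, where the promoter part would be combined with coding sequence and terminator parts into plant transcription units.
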