Features (pLannotate 1.2.2; 6 found; start..end, strand, type, name):
    184..281     -  promoter       cat promoter: promoter of the E. coli cat gene encoding chloramphenicol acetyltransferase
    367..410     -  terminator     bacterial terminator: putative bacterial transcription terminator
    617..674     +  terminator     his operon terminator: This putative transcriptin terminator from the E. coli his operon has a 2-bp deletion introduced during synthesis. Its efficiency has not been determined.
    869..1457    -  rep_origin     ori: high-copy-number ColE1/pMB1/pBR322/pUC origin of replication
   1640..1734    -  terminator     lambda t0 terminator: transcription terminator from phage lambda
   1758..183     -  CDS            cat (across the origin): CAT_ECOLX - Experimental evidence at protein level: Swiss-Prot protein existence level 1. This enzyme is an effector of chloramphenicol resistance in bacteria. From Escherichia coli. This protein is used as a marker in many commonly used cloning vectors, such as pACYC184.
>Addgene plasmid #154554 | pEPYC0CM0453 | depositor full sequence | sequence record 299426 | pEPYC0CM0453 sequence 2231 bps
GTGAATAAAGGCCGGATAAAACTTGTGCTTATTTTTCTTTACGGTCTTTAAAAAGGCCGTAATATCCAGC
TGAACGGTCTGGTTATAGGTACATTGAGCAACTGACTGAAATGCCTCAAAATGTTCTTTACGATGCCATT
GGGATATATCAACGGTGGTATATCCAGTGATTTTTTTCTCCATTTTAGCTTCCTTAGCTCCTGAAAATCT
CGATAACTCAAAAAATACGCCCGGTAGTGATCTTATTTCATTATGGTGAAAGTTGGAACCTCTTACGTGC
CCGATCAACTCGAGTGCCACCTGACGTCTAAGAAACCATTATTATCATGACATTAACCTATAAAAATAGG
CGTATCACGAGGCAGAATTTCAGATAAAAAAAATCCTTAGCTTTCGCTAAGGATGATTTCTGGAATTCGG
TCTCAGGAGGGAGGCGTGTCGTTTTAGTGAGGGTGGGAGCCACCATGAAGATAAGATAATAATGTTGAAG
ATAAGAATGACGTAAGCCATGACGTCTAGCTTTGTCAAAAGCTAAAAAAGATGATGCCTATATAAGGTTT
TGCTATTCATTGAAAGCAGTAGTGACTGATTTGTATATATACTCGAGACCCTGCAGTCCGGCAAAAAAGG
GCAAGGTGTCACCACCCTGCCCTTTTTCTTTAAAACCGAAAAGATTACTTCGCGTTATGCAGGCTTCCTC
GCTCACTGACTCGCTGCGCTCGGTCGTTCGGCTGCGGCGAGCGGTATCAGCTCACTCAAAGGCGGTAATA
CGGTTATCCACAGAATCAGGGGATAACGCAGGAAAGAACATGTGAGCAAAAGGCCAGCAAAAGGCCAGGA
ACCGTAAAAAGGCCGCGTTGCTGGCGTTTTTCCACAGGCTCCGCCCCCCTGACGAGCATCACAAAAATCG
ACGCTCAAGTCAGAGGTGGCGAAACCCGACAGGACTATAAAGATACCAGGCGTTTCCCCCTGGAAGCTCC
CTCGTGCGCTCTCCTGTTCCGACCCTGCCGCTTACCGGATACCTGTCCGCCTTTCTCCCTTCGGGAAGCG
TGGCGCTTTCTCATAGCTCACGCTGTAGGTATCTCAGTTCGGTGTAGGTCGTTCGCTCCAAGCTGGGCTG
TGTGCACGAACCCCCCGTTCAGCCCGACCGCTGCGCCTTATCCGGTAACTATCGTCTTGAGTCCAACCCG
GTAAGACACGACTTATCGCCACTGGCAGCAGCCACTGGTAACAGGATTAGCAGAGCGAGGTATGTAGGCG
GTGCTACAGAGTTCTTGAAGTGGTGGCCTAACTACGGCTACACTAGAAGAACAGTATTTGGTATCTGCGC
TCTGCTGAAGCCAGTTACCTTCGGAAAAAGAGTTGGTAGCTCTTGATCCGGCAAACAAACCACCGCTGGT
AGCGGTGGTTTTTTTGTTTGCAAGCAGCAGATTACGCGCAGAAAAAAAGGATCTCAAGAAGATCCTTTGA
TCTTTTCTACGGGGTCTGACGCTCAGTGGAACGAAAACTCACGTTAAGGGATTTTGGTCATGAGATTATC
AAAAAGGATCTTCACCTAGATCCTTTTAAATTAAAAATGAAGTTTTAAATCAATCTAAAGTATATATGAG
TAAACTTGGTCTGACAGCTCGAGGCTTGGATTCTCACCAATAAAAAACGCCCGGCGGCAACCGAGCGTTC
TGAACAAATCCAGATGGAGTTCTGAGGTCATTACTGGATCTATCAACAGGAGTCCAAGCGAGCTCGATAT
CAAATTACGCCCCGCCCTGCCACTCATCGCAGTACTGTTGTAATTCATTAAGCATTCTGCCGACATGGAA
GCCATCACAAACGGCATGATGAACCTGAATCGCCAGCGGCATCAGCACCTTGTCGCCTTGCGTATAATAT
TTGCCCATGGTGAAAACGGGGGCGAAGAAGTTGTCCATATTGGCCACGTTTAAATCAAAACTGGTGAAAC
TCACCCAGGGATTGGCTGAGACGAAAAACATATTCTCAATAAACCCTTTAGGGAAATAGGCCAGGTTTTC
ACCGTAACACGCCACATCTTGCGAATATATGTGTAGAAACTGCCGGAAATCGTCGTGGTATTCACTCCAG
AGCGATGAAAACGTTTCAGTTTGCTCATGGAAAACGGTGTAACAAGGGTGAACACTATCCCATATCACCA
GCTCACCGTCTTTCATTGCCATACGAAATTCCGGATGAGCATTCATCAGGCGGGCAAGAAT
